>Addgene plasmid #179401 | pv6_CBX7_Chromo-W35A_TAF3_Phd | addgene full sequence | sequence record 370476 | Addgene NGS Result
TCGCGCGTTTCGGTGATGACGGTGAAAACCTCTGACACATGCAGCTCCCGGAGACGGTCACAGCTTGTCT
GTAAGCGGATGCCGGGAGCAGACAAGCCCGTCAGGGCGCGTCAGCGGGTGTTGGCGGGTGTCGGGGCTGG
CTTAACTATGCGGCATCAGAGCAGATTGTACTGAGAGTGCACCATATGCGGTGTGAAATACCGCACAGAT
GCGTAAGGAGAAAATACCGCATCAGGCGCCATTCGCCATTCAGGCTGCGCAACTGTTGGGAAGGGCGATC
GGTGCGGGCCTCTTCGCTATTACGCCAGCTGGCGAAAGGGGGATGTGCTGCAAGGCGATTAAGTTGGGTA
ACGCCAGGGTTTTCCCAGTCACGACGTTGTAAAACGACGGCCAGTGAATTCTCGAGCCATAACTTCGTAT
AATGTATACTATACGAAGTTATATCGGACATTGATTATTGACTAGTTATTAATAGTAATCAATTACGGGG
TCATTAGTTCATAGCCCATATATGGAGTTCCGCGTTACATAACTTACGGTAAATGGCCCGCCTGGCTGAC
CGCCCAACGACCCCCGCCCATTGACGTCAATAATGACGTATGTTCCCATAGTAACGCCAATAGGGACTTT
CCATTGACGTCAATGGGTGGAGTATTTACGGTAAACTGCCCACTTGGCAGTACATCAAGTGTATCATATG
CCAAGTACGCCCCCTATTGACGTCAATGACGGTAAATGGCCCGCCTGGCATTATGCCCAGTACATGACCT
TATGGGACTTTCCTACTTGGCAGTACATCTACGTATTAGTCATCGCTATTACCATGGTCGAGGTGAGCCC
CACGTTCTGCTTCACTCTCCCCATCTCCCCCCCCTCCCCACCCCCAATTTTGTATTTATTTATTTTTTAA
TTATTTTGTGCAGCGATGGGGGCGGGGGGGGGGGGGGSGCGCGCCRGGSGGGGSGGGGSGGGGSGRGGGG
SGGGGSGGGGSGAGGCGGAGAGGTGCGGCGGCAGCCAATCAGAGCGGCGCGCTCCGAAAGTTTCCTTTTA
TGGCGAGGCGGCGGCGGCGGCGGCCCTATAAAAAGCGAAGCGCGCGGCGGGCGGGAGTCGCTGCGCGCTG
CCTTCGCCCCGTGCCCCGCTCCGCCGCCGCCTCGCGCCGCCCGCCCCGGCTCTGACTGACCGCGTTACTC
CCACAGGTGAGCGGGCGGGACGGCCCTTCTCCTCCGGGCTGTAATTAGCGCTTGGTTTAATGACGGCTTG
TTTCTTTTCTGTGGCTGCGTGAAAGCCTTGAGGGGCTCCGGGAGGGCCCTTTGTGCGGGGGGAGCGGCTC
GGGGGGTGCGTGCGTGTGTGTGTGCGTGGGGAGCGCCGCGTGCGGCTCCGCGCTGCCCGGCGGCTGTGAG
CGCTGCGGGCGCGGCGCGGGGCTTTGTGCGCTCCGCAGTGTGCGCGAGGGGAGCGCGGCCGGGGGCGGTG
CCCCGCGGTGCGGGGGGGGCTGCGAGGGGAACAAAGGCTGCGTGCGGGGTGTGTGCGTGGGGGGGTGAGC
AGGGGGTGTGGGCGCGTCGGTCGGGCTGCAACCCCCCCTGCACCCCCCTCCCCGAGTTGCTGAGCACGGC
CCGGCTTCGGGTGCGGGGCTCCGTACGGGGCGTGGCGCGGGGCTCGCCGTGCCGGGCGGGGGGTGGCGGC
AGGTGGGGGTGCCGGGCGGGGCGGGGCCGCCTCGGGCCGGGGAGGGCTCGGGGGAGGGGCGCGGCGGCCC
CCGGAGCGCCGGCGGCTGTCGAGGCGCGGCGAGCCGCAGCCATTGCCTTTTATGGTAATCGTGCGAGAGG
GCGCAGGGACTTCCTTTGTCCCAAATCTGTGCGGAGCCGAAATCTGGGAGGCGCCGCCGCACCCCCTCTA
GCGGGCGCGGGGCGAAGCGGTGCGGCGCCGGCAGGAAGGAAATGGGCGGGGAGGGCCTTCGTGCGTCGCC
GCGCCGCCGTCCCCTTCTCCCTCTCCAGCCTCGGGGCTGTCCGCGGGGGGACGGCTGCCTTCGGGGGGGA
CGGGGCAGGGCGGGGTTCGGCTTCTGGCGTGTGACCGGCGGCTCTAGAGCCTCTGCTAACCATGTTCATG
CCTTCTTCTTTTTCCTACAGCTCCTGGGCAACGTGCTGGTTATTGTGCTGTCTCATCATTTTGGCAAAGA
ATTCTAGCATGGCTGGTGGCCTGAATGACATCTTTGAGGCCCAGAAGATCGAGTGGCATGAGAACCTGTA
CTTCCAGGGAGTCGACGAAGAGTCTGGTTCTGTTTCTGGTGGTGATGAGCTGTCAGCCATTGGCGAGCAG
GTGTTTGCGGTGGAGAGCATCCGGAAGAAGCGCGTGCGGAAGGGCAAAGTTGAATATCTGGTGAAGTGGA
AAGGAGCCCCGCCCAAGTATTCCACGTGGGAGCCGGAGGAGCATATCCTCGACCCTCGCTTGGTCATGGC
ATATGAAGAAAAGGAGGAGAGAGACAGGGCCTCGGGGTATAGGAAGAGAGGTCCGAAACCCGGTGGTGGC
GGATCAGAAGGAGGCGGTAGCGGGGGCCCTGGTTCGGGAGGGGAAGGTTCTGCTGGGGGAGGGAGCGCTG
GCGGGGGGTCTAGTGCAAAGGCACCTGTCCGAAGTGTCGTCACAGAAACTGTGTCTACTTATGTCATCAG
AGACGAATGGGGAAATCAGATTTGGATCTGTCCCGGCTGCAATAAGCCAGATGACGGATCACCTATGATA
GGATGTGACGACTGCGATGACTGGTATCACTGGCCTTGCGTTGGGATCATGGCCGCCCCCCCCGAAGAGA
TGCAATGGTTTTGCCCCAAATGCGCCAATAAAATAAAAAAGGACAAGAAACATAAGAAACGCAAGCATCG
CGCTCACATCGGTGGCGGAGGCTCTGGAGGTGGAGGCTCCGCACCCCCCAAAAAGAAACGCAAGGTTGGA
TACCGGGATCCACCGGTCGCCACCGTGAGCAAGGGCGAGGAGCTGTTCACCGGGGTGGTGCCCATCCTGG
TCGAGCTGGACGGCGACGTAAACGGCCACAAGTTCAGCGTGTCCGGCGAGGGCGAGGGCGATGCCACCTA
CGGCAAGCTGACCCTGAAGTTCATCTGCACCACCGGCAAGCTGCCCGTGCCCTGGCCCACCCTCGTGACC
ACCCTGACCTACGGCGTGCAGTGCTTCAGCCGCTACCCCGACCACATGAAGCAGCACGACTTCTTCAAGT
CCGCCATGCCCGAAGGCTACGTCCAGGAGCGCACCATCTTCTTCAAGGACGACGGCAACTACAAGACCCG
CGCCGAGGTGAAGTTCGAGGGCGACACCCTGGTGAACCGCATCGAGCTGAAGGGCATCGACTTCAAGGAG
GACGGCAACATCCTGGGGCACAAGCTGGAGTACAACTACAACAGCCACAACGTCTATATCATGGCCGACA
AGCAGAAGAACGGCATCAAGGTGAACTTCAAGATCCGCCACAACATCGAGGACGGCAGCGTGCAGCTCGC
CGACCACTACCAGCAGAACACCCCCATCGGCGACGGCCCCGTGCTGCTGCCCGACAACCACTACCTGAGC
ACCCAGTCCGCCCTGAGCAAAGACCCCAACGAGAAGCGCGATCACATGGTCCTGCTGGAGTTCGTGACCG
CCGCCGGGATCACTCTCGGCATGGACGAGCTGTACAAGTAAAGCGAGCTCGACAGATCTAGGAGCGGTTA
ACGAGGTAGCGGCCGCCGAAGCCGCTTGGAATAAGGCCGGTGTGCGTTTGTCTATATGTTATTTTCCACC
ATATTGCCGTCTTTTGGCAATGTGAGGGCCCGGAAACCTGGCCCTGTCTTCTTGACGAGCATTCCTAGGG
GTCTTTCCCCTCTCGCCAAAGGAATGCAAGGTCTGTTGAATGTCGTGAAGGAAGCAGTTCCTCTGGAAGC
TTCTTGAAGACAAACAACGTCTGTAGCGACCCTTTGCAGGCAGCGGAACCCCCCACCTGGCGACAGGTGC
CTCTGCGGCCAAAAGCCACGTGTATAAGATACACCTGCAAAGGCGGCACAACCCCAGTGCCACGTTGTGA
GTTGGATAGTTGTGGAAAGAGTCAAATGGCTCTCCTCAAGCGTATTCAACAAGGGGCTGAAGGATGCCCA
GAAGGTACCCCATTGTATGGGATCTGATCTGGGGCCTCGGTGCACATGCTTTACATGTGTTTAGTCGAGG
TTAAAAAAACGTCTAGGCCCCCCGAACCACGGGGACGTGGTTTTCCTTTGAAAAACACGATGATAATATG
GCCACAACCATGACCGAGTACAAGCCCACGGTGCGCCTCGCCACCCGCGACGACGTCCCCAGGGCCGTAC
GCACCCTCGCCGCCGCGTTCGCCGACTACCCCGCCACGCGCCACACCGTCGATCCGGACCGCCACATCGA
GCGGGTCACCGAGCTGCAAGAACTCTTCCTCACGCGCGTCGGGCTCGACATCGGCAAGGTGTGGGTCGCG
GACGACGGCGCCGCGGTGGCGGTCTGGACCACGCCGGAGAGCGTCGAAGCGGGGGCGGTGTTCGCCGAGA
TCGGCCCGCGCATGGCCGAGTTGAGCGGTTCCCGGCTGGCCGCGCAGCAACAGATGGAAGGCCTCCTGGC
GCCGCACCGGCCCAAGGAGCCCGCGTGGTTCCTGGCCACCGTCGGCGTCTCGCCCGACCACCAGGGCAAG
GGTCTGGGCAGCGCCGTCGTGCTCCCCGGAGTGGAGGCGGCCGAGCGCGCCGGGGTGCCCGCCTTCCTGG
AGACCTCCGCGCCCCGCAACCTCCCCTTCTACGAGCGGCTCGGCTTCACCGTCACCGCCGACGTCGAGGT
GCCCGAAGGACCGCGCACCTGGTGCATGACCCGCAAGCCCGGTGCCTGACGCCCGCCCCACGACCCGCAG
CGCCCGACCGAAAGGAGCGCAGTGCTACGAGATTTCGATTCCACCGCCGCCTTCTATGAAAGGTTGGGCT
TCGGAATCGTTTTCCGGGACGCCGGCTGGATGATCCTCCAGCGCGGGGATCTCATGCTGGAGTTCTTCGC
CCACCCCAACTTGTTTATTGCAGCTTATAATGGTTACAAATAAAGCAATAGCATCACAAATTTCACAAAT
AAAGCATTTTTTTCACTGCATTCTAGTTGTGGTTTGTCCAAACTCATCAATGTATCTTATCATGTCTGTA
TACCGTGGATCCGGCCGGCCCCATAACTTCGTATAGTATACATTATACGAAGTTATCCCCTGCAGGCATG
CAAGCTTGGCGTAATCATGGTCATAGCTGTTTCCTGTGTGAAATTGTTATCCGCTCACAATTCCACACAA
CATACGAGCCGGAAGCATAAAGTGTAAAGCCTGGGGTGCCTAATGAGTGAGCTAACTCACATTAATTGCG
TTGCGCTCACTGCCCGCTTTCCAGTCGGGAAACCTGTCGTGCCAGCTGCATTAATGAATCGGCCAACGCG
CGGGGAGAGGCGGTTTGCGTATTGGGCGCTCTTCCGCTTCCTCGCTCACTGACTCGCTGCGCTCGGTCGT
TCGGCTGCGGCGAGCGGTATCAGCTCACTCAAAGGCGGTAATACGGTTATCCACAGAATCAGGGGATAAC
GCAGGAAAGAACATGTGAGCAAAAGGCCAGCAAAAGGCCAGGAACCGTAAAAAGGCCGCGTTGCTGGCGT
TTTTCCATAGGCTCCGCCCCCCTGACGAGCATCACAAAAATCGACGCTCAAGTCAGAGGTGGCGAAACCC
GACAGGACTATAAAGATACCAGGCGTTTCCCCCTGGAAGCTCCCTCGTGCGCTCTCCTGTTCCGACCCTG
CCGCTTACCGGATACCTGTCCGCCTTTCTCCCTTCGGGAAGCGTGGCGCTTTCTCATAGCTCACGCTGTA
GGTATCTCAGTTCGGTGTAGGTCGTTCGCTCCAAGCTGGGCTGTGTGCACGAACCCCCCGTTCAGCCCGA
CCGCTGCGCCTTATCCGGTAACTATCGTCTTGAGTCCAACCCGGTAAGACACGACTTATCGCCACTGGCA
GCAGCCACTGGTAACAGGATTAGCAGAGCGAGGTATGTAGGCGGTGCTACAGAGTTCTTGAAGTGGTGGC
CTAACTACGGCTACACTAGAAGAACAGTATTTGGTATCTGCGCTCTGCTGAAGCCAGTTACCTTCGGAAA
AAGAGTTGGTAGCTCTTGATCCGGCAAACAAACCACCGCTGGTAGCGGTGGTTTTTTTGTTTGCAAGCAG
CAGATTACGCGCAGAAAAAAAGGATCTCAAGAAGATCCTTTGATCTTTTCTACGGGGTCTGACGCTCAGT
GGAACGAAAACTCACGTTAAGGGATTTTGGTCATGAGATTATCAAAAAGGATCTTCACCTAGATCCTTTT
AAATTAAAAATGAAGTTTTAAATCAATCTAAAGTATATATGAGTAAACTTGGTCTGACAGTTACCAATGC
TTAATCAGTGAGGCACCTATCTCAGCGATCTGTCTATTTCGTTCATCCATAGTTGCCTGACTCCCCGTCG
TGTAGATAACTACGATACGGGAGGGCTTACCATCTGGCCCCAGTGCTGCAATGATACCGCGAGACCCACG
CTCACCGGCTCCAGATTTATCAGCAATAAACCAGCCAGCCGGAAGGGCCGAGCGCAGAAGTGGTCCTGCA
ACTTTATCCGCCTCCATCCAGTCTATTAATTGTTGCCGGGAAGCTAGAGTAAGTAGTTCGCCAGTTAATA
GTTTGCGCAACGTTGTTGCCATTGCTACAGGCATCGTGGTGTCACGCTCGTCGTTTGGTATGGCTTCATT
CAGCTCCGGTTCCCAACGATCAAGGCGAGTTACATGATCCCCCATGTTGTGCAAAAAAGCGGTTAGCTCC
TTCGGTCCTCCGATCGTTGTCAGAAGTAAGTTGGCCGCAGTGTTATCACTCATGGTTATGGCAGCACTGC
ATAATTCTCTTACTGTCATGCCATCCGTAAGATGCTTTTCTGTGACTGGTGAGTACTCAACCAAGTCATT
CTGAGAATAGTGTATGCGGCGACCGAGTTGCTCTTGCCCGGCGTCAATACGGGATAATACCGCGCCACAT
AGCAGAACTTTAAAAGTGCTCATCATTGGAAAACGTTCTTCGGGGCGAAAACTCTCAAGGATCTTACCGC
TGTTGAGATCCAGTTCGATGTAACCCACTCGTGCACCCAACTGATCTTCAGCATCTTTTACTTTCACCAG
CGTTTCTGGGTGAGCAAAAACAGGAAGGCAAAATGCCGCAAAAAAGGGAATAAGGGCGACACGGAAATGT
TGAATACTCATACTCTTCCTTTTTCAATATTATTGAAGCATTTATCAGGGTTATTGTCTCATGAGCGGAT
ACATATTTGAATGTATTTAGAAAAATAAACAAATAGGGGTTCCGCGCACATTTCCCCGAAAAGTGCCACC
TGACGTCTAAGAAACCATTATTATCATGACATTAACCTATAAAAATAGGCGTATCACGAGGCCCTTTCGT
C
Features (pLannotate 1.2.2; 24 found; start..end, strand, type, name):
    137..236     +  misc_feature   bom (fragment): basis of mobility region from pBR322
    242..399     -  CDS            lacZα (fragment): LacZα fragment of β-galactosidase; lacZ fragment
    409..442     -  protein_bind   loxP511: Cre-mediated recombination occurs in the 8-bp core sequence (GTATACAT). loxP511 sites are compatible with each other, but incompatible with wild-type loxP sites. Cre recombinase
    447..826     +  enhancer       CMV enhancer: human cytomegalovirus immediate early enhancer
    828..1103    +  promoter       chicken β-actin promoter: No description available
   1104..2120    +  intron         chimeric intron: chimera between introns from chicken β-actin and rabbit β-globin
   2118..2174    +  CDS            HBB (fragment): HBB_LEPEU - Experimental evidence at protein level: Swiss-Prot protein existence level 1. Involved in oxygen transport from the lung to the various peripheral tissues. From Lepus europaeus (European hare).
   2287..2511    +  CDS            Cbx7 (fragment): CBX7_MOUSE - Also known as D15Ertd417e. Experimental evidence at protein level: Swiss-Prot protein existence level 1. Component of a Polycomb group (PcG) multiprotein PRC1-like complex, a complex class required to maintain the transcriptionally repressive state of many genes, including Hox genes, throughout development (PubMed:16537902, PubMed:22226355). PcG PRC1 complex acts via chromatin remodeling and modification of histones; it mediates monoubiquitination of histone H2A 'Lys-119', rendering chromatin heritably changed in its expressibility. Promotes histone H3 trimethylation at 'Lys-9' (H
   2602..2877    +  CDS            Taf3 (fragment): TAF3_MOUSE - Experimental evidence at protein level: Swiss-Prot protein existence level 1. Transcription factor TFIID is one of the general factors required for accurate and regulated initiation by RNA polymerase II. TFIID is a multimeric protein complex that plays a central role in mediating promoter responses to various activators and repressors. Required in complex with TBPL2 for the differentiation of myoblasts into myocytes. The complex replaces TFIID at specific promoters at an early stage in the differentiation process. From Mus musculus (Mouse).
   2965..3681    +  CDS            EGFP: the original enhanced GFP (Yang et al., 1996) mammalian codon-optimized
   3804..4266    +  misc_feature   IRES: internal ribosome entry site (IRES) of the encephalomyocarditis virus (EMCV)
   4280..4879    +  CDS            PuroR: puromycin N-acetyltransferase; pac from Streptomyces alboniger; confers resistance to puromycin
   4928..5053    +  CDS            ble (fragment): BLE_KLEPN - Experimental evidence at protein level: Swiss-Prot protein existence level 1. Binding protein with a strong affinity to the bleomycin family of antibiotics. Binds to CL990; an antimitotic-antibiotic compound. From Klebsiella pneumoniae.
   5048..5169    +  polyA_signal   SV40 poly(A) signal: SV40 polyadenylation signal
   5203..5236    +  protein_bind   loxP511: Cre-mediated recombination occurs in the 8-bp core sequence (GTATACAT). loxP511 sites are compatible with each other, but incompatible with wild-type loxP sites. Cre recombinase
   5239..5257    +  misc_feature   MCS (fragment): pUC18/19 multiple cloning site
   5294..5310    -  protein_bind   lac operator: The lac repressor binds to the lac operator to inhibit transcription in E. coli. This inhibition can be relieved by adding lactose or isopropyl-β-D-thiogalactopyranoside (IPTG). lac repressor encoded by lacI
   5318..5348    -  promoter       lac promoter: promoter for the E. coli lac operon
   5363..5384    -  protein_bind   CAP binding site: CAP binding activates transcription in the presence of cAMP. E. coli catabolite activator protein
   5397..5489    -  CDS            lacI (fragment): lac repressor; lacI; The lac repressor binds to the lac operator to inhibit transcription in E. coli. This inhibition can be relieved by adding lactose or isopropyl-β-D-thiogalactopyranoside (IPTG).
   5672..6260    -  rep_origin     ori: high-copy-number ColE1/pMB1/pBR322/pUC origin of replication
   6431..7291    -  CDS            AmpR: β-lactamase; bla; confers resistance to ampicillin, carbenicillin, and related antibiotics
   7292..7396    -  promoter       AmpR promoter: bla
   7491..35      +  CDS            rop (fragment) (across the origin): Rop protein, which maintains plasmids at low copy number; rop
