[The description below was written by a language model from this plasmid's Addgene catalogue record and pLannotate feature annotations shown in this document.]
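Description:
pv6_CBX7_Chromo-W35A_TAF3_Phd is a mammalian expression and targeting plasmid of about 7.5 kb, built on the parBit_v6 backbone. It is designed for generating stable cell lines by recombination-mediated cassette exchange (RMCE). In bacteria it is maintained as a high-copy plasmid through a ColE1/pUC-type origin and selected with ampicillin via the β-lactamase gene. Remnants of pUC-style lac elements (lacZα fragment, lac promoter/operator, MCS fragment) flank the mammalian cassette.

The payload sits between two loxP511 sites annotated on opposite strands, an inverted arrangement that allows Cre recombinase to swap the whole cassette into a compatible pre-installed genomic landing site rather than excise it. Within this region, a CAGGS promoter (CMV enhancer, chicken β-actin promoter and chimeric β-actin/β-globin intron) drives a synthetic chromatin reader. The reader comprises the mouse CBX7 chromodomain carrying a W35A substitution joined to the mouse TAF3 PHD domain. It is recorded as carrying an N-terminal AviTag, a short acceptor peptide for BirA-mediated biotinylation that was not picked up in the feature table, and a C-terminal EGFP for visualisation. Downstream, an EMCV IRES links translation of puromycin N-acetyltransferase to the same transcript, so puromycin resistance reports on cassette expression, and an SV40 polyadenylation signal terminates the unit. A short ble fragment annotated before the poly(A) signal appears to be a cloning remnant.

The associated publication concerns identifying protein interactomes at chromatin marks using engineered reader domains. The record does not state the functional effect of W35A, though a point mutation in one of the two reader modules suggests a comparison or control version of the dual-domain reader.
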