Addgene plasmid #179401: pv6_CBX7_Chromo-W35A_TAF3_Phd
Purpose: Cell line generation via recombination-mediated cassette exchange (RMCE) and stable expression of CBX7_Chromo(W35A) - TAF3_Phd
Depositing lab: Tuncay Baubec. Depositing organization: University of Zurich. Publication: ChromID identifies the protein interactome at chromatin marks. Villasenor R, Pfaendler R, Ambrosi C, Butz S, Giuliani S, Bryan E, Sheahan TW, Gable AL, Schmolka N, Manzo M, Wirz J, Feller C, von Mering C, Aebersold R, Voigt P, Baubec T. Nat Biotechnol. 2020 Mar 2. pii: 10.1038/s41587-020-0434-2. doi: 10.1038/s41587-020-0434-2. PubMed 32123383.
Backbone
  Vector backbone: parBit_v6
  Vector type: Mammalian Expression
Growth in bacteria
  Bacterial resistance: Ampicillin, 100 μg/mL
  Growth temperature: 37°C
  Growth strain: DH5alpha
  Copy number: High Copy
Gene/Insert
  Gene/Insert name: CBX7_Chromo(W35A) - TAF3_Phd (alt name: Chromodomain of CBX7 and Phd domain of TAF3)
  Species: M. musculus (mouse)
  Mutation: Chromodomain W35A
  Promoter: CAGGS
  Tag / fusion protein: AviTag (N terminal on insert); EGFP (C terminal on insert)
  Cloning method: Gibson Cloning
  Sequencing primers: 5′ CTGGTTGTTGTGCTGTCTC
Terms and licenses: Academic/Nonprofit Terms; Industry Terms: Not Available to Industry
How to cite: pv6_CBX7_Chromo-W35A_TAF3_Phd was a gift from Tuncay Baubec (Addgene plasmid # 179401 ; http://n2t.net/addgene:179401 ; RRID:Addgene_179401)
